Addgene plasmid #230026: loxP-G418-LoxP-TurboID-Rab11 HR
Purpose: Homology repair plasmid for endogenous tagging of Rab11 at the N-terminus with TurboID and a V5 epitope tag. Contains a G418 resistance cassette for selection of edited cells
Depositing lab: Francesca Bottanelli. Publication: Protocol for fast antibiotic resistance-based gene editing of mammalian cells with CRISPR-Cas9. Adarska P, Fox E, Heyza J, Barnaba C, Schmidt J, Bottanelli F. STAR Protoc. 2025 Aug 4;6(3):103949. doi: 10.1016/j.xpro.2025.103949. PubMed 40768339.
Backbone
  Vector backbone: pTWIST Amp high copy
  Backbone manufacturer: TWIST
  Vector type: CRISPR
  Selectable markers: Neomycin (select with G418)
Growth in bacteria
  Bacterial resistance: Ampicillin, 100 μg/mL
  Growth temperature: 37°C
  Growth strain: DH5alpha
  Copy number: High Copy
Gene/Insert
  Gene/Insert name: genomic sequence Rab11 locus
  Species: H. sapiens (human)
  Entrez Gene: RAB11A (a.k.a. YL8)
  Tag / fusion protein: Turbo-ID, V5
Terms and licenses: Academic/Nonprofit Terms; Industry Terms: Not Available to Industry
How to cite: loxP-G418-LoxP-TurboID-Rab11 HR was a gift from Francesca Bottanelli (Addgene plasmid # 230026 ; http://n2t.net/addgene:230026 ; RRID:Addgene_230026)
