[The description below was written by a language model from this plasmid's Addgene catalogue record and pLannotate feature annotations shown in this document.]
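Description:
loxP-G418-LoxP-TurboID-Rab11 HR is a homology-directed repair donor plasmid for CRISPR-Cas9 knock-in at the human RAB11A locus, built in the pTWIST Amp high-copy backbone. It is propagated in E. coli using a ColE1/pUC-type origin and an ampicillin resistance gene (β-lactamase under its own promoter). The plasmid does not appear to encode Cas9 or a guide RNA in the annotated features, so it serves as the repair template delivered alongside separate editing reagents.

The insert is recorded as genomic sequence from the Rab11 locus, which provides the homology arms; these are not individually annotated, but the unannotated stretches upstream of the first loxP site and downstream of TurboID are consistent with that role. Short hits in these regions (a tRNA, a PGK promoter fragment, a lacZα fragment) are probably incidental matches rather than functional parts. Between the arms sits a floxed selection cassette: an SV40 enhancer/early promoter driving the Tn5 neomycin phosphotransferase gene, followed by a ble fragment and a partial HSV TK polyadenylation signal, all flanked by two loxP sites in the same orientation. Immediately downstream lies the TurboID coding sequence, the engineered high-activity biotin ligase, which together with a V5 epitope (listed in the catalogue but not detected in the feature table) is designed to fuse to the N-terminus of Rab11.

After integration, edited cells are enriched with G418, and the directly repeated loxP sites allow Cre recombinase to excise the resistance cassette. The resulting endogenously expressed TurboID-V5-Rab11 is suited to proximity biotinylation studies at native expression levels, with V5 available for detection.
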