Features (pLannotate 1.2.2; 14 found; start..end, strand, type, name):
    117..141     -  protein_bind   attB1: mutant version of attB; recombination site for the Gateway® BP reaction BP Clonase™
    241..1101    -  CDS            AmpR: β-lactamase; bla; confers resistance to ampicillin, carbenicillin, and related antibiotics
   1102..1206    -  promoter       AmpR promoter: bla
   1293..1336    -  CDS            lacZα (fragment): LacZα fragment of β-galactosidase; lacZ fragment
   1572..1643    -  ncRNA          tRNA: Accession: RF00005 - tRNA
   1899..1916    +  promoter       PGK promoter (fragment): mouse phosphoglycerate kinase 1 promoter
   2103..2136    +  protein_bind   loxP: Cre-mediated recombination occurs in the 8-bp core sequence (GCATACAT). Cre recombinase
   2138..2495    +  promoter       SV40 promoter: SV40 enhancer and early promoter
   2530..3324    +  CDS            NeoR/KanR: aminoglycoside phosphotransferase from Tn5; aph(3')-II (or nptII); confers resistance to neomycin, kanamycin, and G418 (Geneticin®)
   3345..3497    +  CDS            ble (fragment): BLE_KLEPN - Experimental evidence at protein level: Swiss-Prot protein existence level 1. Binding protein with a strong affinity to the bleomycin family of antibiotics. Binds to CL990; an antimitotic-antibiotic compound. From Klebsiella pneumoniae.
   3556..3579    +  polyA_signal   HSV TK poly(A) signal (fragment): herpes simplex virus thymidine kinase polyadenylation signal (Cole and Stacy, 1985)
   3579..3612    +  protein_bind   loxP: Cre-mediated recombination occurs in the 8-bp core sequence (GCATACAT). Cre recombinase
   3672..4628    +  CDS            TurboID: mutant of the E. coli biotin ligase BioID engineered for improved catalytic efficiency (Branon et al., 2018)
   5615..6203    -  rep_origin     ori: high-copy-number ColE1/pMB1/pBR322/pUC origin of replication
>Addgene plasmid #230026 | loxP-G418-LoxP-TurboID-Rab11 HR | addgene full sequence | sequence record 457126 | Addgene NGS Result
GAAGATCCTTTGATCTTTTCTACGGGGTCTGACGCTCTATTCAACAAAGCCGCCGTCCCGTCAAGTCAGC
GTAAATGGGTAGGGGGCTTCAAATCGTCCTCGTGATACCAATTCGGAGCCTGCTTTTTTGTACAAACTTG
TTGATAATGGCAATTCAAGGATCTTCACCTAGATCCTTTTAAATTAAAAATGAAGTTTTAAATCAATCTA
AAGTATATATGAGTAAACTTGGTCTGACAGTTACCAATGCTTAATCAGTGAGGCACCTATCTCAGCGATC
TGTCTATTTCGTTCATCCATAGTTGCCTGACTCCCCGTCGTGTAGATAACTACGATACGGGAGGGCTTAC
CATCTGGCCCCAGTGCTGCAATGATACCGCGAGAGCCACGCTCACCGGCTCCAGATTTATCAGCAATAAA
CCAGCCAGCCGGAAGGGCCGAGCGCAGAAGTGGTCCTGCAACTTTATCCGCCTCCATCCAGTCTATTAAT
TGTTGCCGGGAAGCTAGAGTAAGTAGTTCGCCAGTTAATAGTTTGCGCAACGTTGTTGCCATTGCTACAG
GCATCGTGGTGTCACGCTCGTCGTTTGGTATGGCTTCATTCAGCTCCGGTTCCCAACGATCAAGGCGAGT
TACATGATCCCCCATGTTGTGCAAAAAAGCGGTTAGCTCCTTCGGTCCTCCGATCGTTGTCAGAAGTAAG
TTGGCCGCAGTGTTATCACTCATGGTTATGGCAGCACTGCATAATTCTCTTACTGTCATGCCATCCGTAA
GATGCTTTTCTGTGACTGGTGAGTACTCAACCAAGTCATTCTGAGAATAGTGTATGCGGCGACCGAGTTG
CTCTTGCCCGGCGTCAATACGGGATAATACCGCGCCACATAGCAGAACTTTAAAAGTGCTCATCATTGGA
AAACGTTCTTCGGGGCGAAAACTCTCAAGGATCTTACCGCTGTTGAGATCCAGTTCGATGTAACCCACTC
GTGCACCCAACTGATCTTCAGCATCTTTTACTTTCACCAGCGTTTCTGGGTGAGCAAAAACAGGAAGGCA
AAATGCCGCAAAAAAGGGAATAAGGGCGACACGGAAATGTTGAATACTCATACTCTTCCTTTTTCAATAT
TATTGAAGCATTTATCAGGGTTATTGTCTCATGAGCGGATACATATTTGAATGTATTTAGAAAAATAAAC
AAATAGGGGTTCCGCGCACATTTCCCCGAAAAGTGCCAGATACCTGAAACAAAACCCATCGTACGGCCAA
GGAAGTCTCCAATAACTGTGATCCACCACAAGCGCCAGGGTTTTCCCAGTCACGACGTTGTAAAACGACG
GCCAGTCATGCATAATCCGCACGCATCTGGAATAAGGAAGTGCCATTCCGCCTGACCTGCGGCCGCCCCC
CCGCCAGGTAGCAGATAGCACCTGAAATGCAGTGGGAAATTTGTGAGGTCTTCATAGGCAAGGATTAAAT
TTTACATCTCCATCTTAAGATGTGTCATAGTTGTTCAATTACTTAGTGACCAAAAAAGTGAATTAAAGAT
GTTGTCAAGATTAAAAAAACAAAAACCAATGCAGGTTCCACCGAGATTTGAACTCGGATCGCTGGATTCA
GAGTCCAGAGTGCTAACCATTACACCATGGAACCGCCACGCATGTGTAGCTGCCTTCGGCTGTCTAATCC
TCAGAGAACCCCGCCCCCATCCACAAACCCACCACTCACAGGCGGTCCCGCCTGGTTCCAGCGAGCCGCT
TCCGGCACGGTAGCTCGAGAAATGAGCAAGCGGCCACTAAGACTATGGTAGCTAGGAGTTCCAGGACTCA
GTTTCCCCTTTGAGCCTCCTTTAGCGACTAAAGCTTGAAGCCCCACGCATCTCGACTCTCGCGCACACCG
CCCTTGTTGGGCTCAGGGGCGGGGCGCCGCCCCCGGAAGTACTTCCCCTTAAAGGCTGGGGCCTGCCGGA
AATGGCGCAGCGGCAGGGAGGGGCTCTTCACCCAGTCCGGCAGTTGAAGCTCGGCGCTCGGGTTACCCCT
GCAGCGACGCCCCCTGGTCCCACAGATACCACTGCTGCTCCCGCCCTTTCGCTCCTCGGCAGCGCAGCTA
GCATAACTTCGTATAGCATACATTATACGAAGTTATCCTGAGGCGGAAAGAACCAGCTGTGGAATGTGTG
TCAGTTAGGGTGTGGAAAGTCCCCAGGCTCCCCAGCAGGCAGAAGTATGCAAAGCATGCATCTCAATTAG
TCAGCAACCAGGTGTGGAAAGTCCCCAGGCTCCCCAGCAGGCAGAAGTATGCAAAGCATGCATCTCAATT
AGTCAGCAACCATAGTCCCGCCCCTAACTCCGCCCATCCCGCCCCTAACTCCGCCCAGTTCCGCCCATTC
TCCGCCCCATGGCTGACTAATTTTTTTTATTTATGCAGAGGCCGAGGCCGCCTCGGCCTCTGAGCTATTC
CAGAAGTAGTGAGGAGGCTTTTTTGGAGGCCTAGGCTTTTGCAAAGATCGATCAAGAGACAGGATGAGGA
TCGTTTCGCATGATTGAACAAGATGGATTGCACGCAGGTTCTCCGGCCGCTTGGGTGGAGAGGCTATTCG
GCTATGACTGGGCACAACAGACAATCGGCTGCTCTGATGCCGCCGTGTTCCGGCTGTCAGCGCAGGGGCG
CCCGGTTCTTTTTGTCAAGACCGACCTGTCCGGTGCCCTGAATGAACTGCAAGACGAGGCAGCGCGGCTA
TCGTGGCTGGCCACGACGGGCGTTCCTTGCGCAGCTGTGCTCGACGTTGTCACTGAAGCGGGAAGGGACT
GGCTGCTATTGGGCGAAGTGCCGGGGCAGGATCTCCTGTCATCTCACCTTGCTCCTGCCGAGAAAGTATC
CATCATGGCTGATGCAATGCGGCGGCTGCATACGCTTGATCCGGCTACCTGCCCATTCGACCACCAAGCG
AAACATCGCATCGAGCGAGCACGTACTCGGATGGAAGCCGGTCTTGTCGATCAGGATGATCTGGACGAAG
AGCATCAGGGGCTCGCGCCAGCCGAACTGTTCGCCAGGCTCAAGGCGAGCATGCCCGACGGCGAGGATCT
CGTCGTGACCCATGGCGATGCCTGCTTGCCGAATATCATGGTGGAAAATGGCCGCTTTTCTGGATTCATC
GACTGTGGCCGGCTGGGTGTGGCGGACCGCTATCAGGACATAGCGTTGGCTACCCGTGATATTGCTGAAG
AGCTTGGCGGCGAATGGGCTGACCGCTTCCTCGTGCTTTACGGTATCGCCGCTCCCGATTCGCAGCGCAT
CGCCTTCTATCGCCTTCTTGACGAGTTCTTCTGAGCGGGACTCTGGGGTTCGAAATGACCGACCAAGCGA
CGCCCAACCTGCCATCACGAGATTTCGATTCCACCGCCGCCTTCTATGAAAGGTTGGGCTTCGGAATCGT
TTTCCGGGACGCCGGCTGGATGATCCTCCAGCGCGGGGATCTCATGCTGGAGTTCTTCGCCCACCCTAGG
GGGAGGCTAACTGAAACACGGAAGGAGACAATACCGGAAGGAACCCGCGCTATGACGGCAATAAAAAGAC
AGAATAAAATAACTTCGTATAGCATACATTATACGAAGTTATCAGCTAGCATGGGCAAGCCCATCCCCAA
CCCCCTGCTGGGCCTGGACAGCACCGAATTCAAAGACAATACTGTGCCTCTGAAGCTGATCGCTCTCCTG
GCTAATGGCGAGTTCCATAGTGGCGAACAGCTGGGAGAAACCCTGGGCATGTCCAGGGCCGCTATCAACA
AGCACATTCAGACTCTGCGCGACTGGGGCGTGGACGTGTTCACCGTGCCCGGAAAGGGCTACTCTCTGCC
CGAGCCTATCCCGCTGCTGAACGCTAAACAGATTCTGGGACAGCTGGACGGCGGGAGCGTGGCAGTCCTG
CCTGTGGTCGACTCCACCAATCAGTACCTGCTGGATCGAATCGGCGAGCTGAAGAGTGGGGATGCTTGCA
TTGCAGAATATCAGCAGGCAGGGAGAGGAAGCAGAGGGAGGAAATGGTTCTCTCCTTTTGGAGCTAACCT
GTACCTGAGTATGTTTTGGCGCCTGAAGCGGGGACCAGCAGCAATCGGCCTGGGCCCGGTCATCGGAATT
GTCATGGCAGAAGCGCTGCGAAAGCTGGGAGCAGACAAGGTGCGAGTCAAATGGCCCAATGACCTGTATC
TGCAGGATAGAAAGCTGGCAGGCATCCTGGTGGAGCTGGCCGGAATAACAGGCGATGCTGCACAGATCGT
CATTGGCGCCGGGATTAACGTGGCTATGAGGCGCGTGGAGGAAAGCGTGGTCAATCAGGGCTGGATCACA
CTGCAGGAAGCAGGGATTAACCTGGACAGGAATACTCTGGCCGCTACGCTGATCCGAGAGCTGCGGGCAG
CCCTGGAACTGTTCGAGCAGGAAGGCCTGGCTCCATATCTGCCACGGTGGGAGAAGCTGGATAACTTCAT
CAATAGACCCGTGAAGCTGATCATTGGGGACAAAGAGATTTTCGGGATTAGCCGGGGGATTGATAAACAG
GGAGCCCTGCTGCTGGAACAGGACGGAGTTATCAAACCCTGGATGGGCGGAGAAATCAGTCTGCGGTCTG
CCGAAAAGGGATCCGGATCAGGGTCAGGCTCTGGTTCCGGCTCAATGGGCACCCGCGACGACGAATATGA
CTACCTCTTTAAAGGTGAGGCCATGGGCTCTCGCACTCTACACAGTCCTCGTTCGGGGACCCGGGCCACT
CCCGGTGGACCCTCGTGCCGGCCACCCCTGCACTGATATAGGCCTCCCTCAGCCCTTCCTTTTTGTGCGG
TTCCGTCTCCTACCCAGCTCAGCCTCTTCTCCCCCGCTCAGACAGGGGTCCCCATCACATGCCGCTCTCT
GAGCGACCTCTCCATAGGCCTTCGCTGGCCTCAGAGCCCCTCCCTGCGTGTCCTTCCCCTGGCGGACTGC
CTTCTCCCACATCGTCGAATTCCTTTCCCCGGGTTCTACGGCCCCGCCGCTCCTCCCACCATCTCTCTTT
TCGGGTGTAGCGCCCCCTCCCCCTCGGCGTACACCCTTCCCAGCTCGCGTCCTCTCCCGAAGCCCCTCTG
ACGGGTTCTTCGCTTCCCTCTTGGCCTTGCCTTCGGTGCAGACTCCCATTACAGGTCTTTTTCTTATCTG
CCCTCTTTCCCCCCTCGAGCGAGCGTCTCTTCTGTATCTCCCCTCCACTTGGACGGCCGCCCCTCTAAGC
TTCTCCCATCCCGGGTCCAGGACCCCGTAAAATCTGAGCGGGCCAAGGGCCTCCGCCCCCACCCTCCGCC
CCGCGGTTCTCGCGGTCCTTAACCTTCTCTGACCGCTCCCTCTCGGTACCAGGCTAGGTGGAGGCTCAGT
GATGATAAGTCTGCGATGGTGGATGCATGTGTCATGGTCATAGCTGTTTCCTGTGTGAAATTGTTATCCG
CTCAGAGGGCACAATCCTATTCCGCGCTATCCGACAATCTCCAAGACATTAGGTGGAGTTCAGTTCGGCG
TATGGCATATGTCGCTGGAAAGAACATGTGAGCAAAAGGCCAGCAAAAGGCCAGGAACCGTAAAAAGGCC
GCGTTGCTGGCGTTTTTCCATAGGCTCCGCCCCCCTGACGAGCATCACAAAAATCGACGCTCAAGTCAGA
GGTGGCGAAACCCGACAGGACTATAAAGATACCAGGCGTTTCCCCCTGGAAGCTCCCTCGTGCGCTCTCC
TGTTCCGACCCTGCCGCTTACCGGATACCTGTCCGCCTTTCTCCCTTCGGGAAGCGTGGCGCTTTCTCAT
AGCTCACGCTGTAGGTATCTCAGTTCGGTGTAGGTCGTTCGCTCCAAGCTGGGCTGTGTGCACGAACCCC
CCGTTCAGCCCGACCGCTGCGCCTTATCCGGTAACTATCGTCTTGAGTCCAACCCGGTAAGACACGACTT
ATCGCCACTGGCAGCAGCTACTGGTAACAGGATTAGCAGAGCGAGGTATGTAGGCGGTGCTACAGAGTTC
TTGAAGTGGTGGCCTAACTACGGCTACACTAGAAGAACAGTATTTGGTATCTGCGCTCTGCTGAAGCCAG
TTACCTTCGGAAAAAGAGTTGGTAGCTCTTGATCCGGCAAACAAACCACCGCTGGTAGCGGTGGTTTTTT
TGTTTGCAAGCAGCAGATTACGCGCAGAAAAAAAGGATCTCAA
